Addgene plasmid #66089: AP332-2
Purpose: co-expression of Cas9 and a sgRNA targeting 5'end of C.elegans K08F4.2
Depositing lab: Geraldine Seydoux. Depositing organization: Johns Hopkins University and School of Medicine. Publication: Scalable and versatile genome editing using linear DNAs with microhomology to Cas9 Sites in Caenorhabditis elegans. Paix A, Wang Y, Smith HE, Lee CY, Calidas D, Lu T, Smith J, Schmidt H, Krause MW, Seydoux G. Genetics. 2014 Dec;198(4):1347-56. doi: 10.1534/genetics.114.170423. Epub 2014 Sep 23. PubMed 25249454.
Backbone
  Vector backbone: pDD162
  Backbone manufacturer: Goldstein lab Plasmid 47549
  Vector type: Worm Expression, CRISPR
Growth in bacteria
  Bacterial resistance: Ampicillin, 100 μg/mL
  Growth temperature: 37°C
  Growth strain: DH5alpha
  Copy number: Unknown
Gene/Insert
  Gene/Insert name: sgRNA for APs4
  gRNA/shRNA sequence: tattaaatgcagataacct
  Promoter: U6
  Cloning method: Unknown
  Sequencing primers: 5′ tatgaaatgcctacaccctctc
Terms and licenses: Academic/Nonprofit Terms; Industry Terms: Not Available to Industry
Depositor comments: From the depositor: Each positive clones had been sequenced for correct insertion of the sgRNA . However the PCR could have created some mutation in the plasmid backbone (containing also the Cas9 gene) and we didnt sequenced the full plasmid, therefore we recommend to use a mix of several positive clones. It is why we provide several clones containing the same sgRNA insert.
How to cite: AP332-2 was a gift from Geraldine Seydoux (Addgene plasmid # 66089 ; http://n2t.net/addgene:66089 ; RRID:Addgene_66089)
