[The description below was written by a language model from this plasmid's Addgene catalogue record.]
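Description:
AP332-2 is a Caenorhabditis elegans CRISPR plasmid built on the pDD162 backbone, a worm expression vector that carries a Cas9 gene together with a single guide RNA cassette on one molecule. It is propagated in standard E. coli cloning strains under ampicillin selection; the record gives no information on copy number or on the specific origin of replication, and no feature table is available to confirm the remaining backbone elements. The promoter driving Cas9 is likewise not stated in the record.

The construct-specific payload is a guide RNA, designated "sgRNA for APs4", expressed from a U6 promoter, the RNA polymerase III promoter commonly used to produce small, precisely initiated transcripts such as guide RNAs. This guide directs Cas9 to a site at the 5' end of the C. elegans gene K08F4.2, so a single plasmid supplies both the nuclease and its targeting RNA to generate a double-strand break at that locus. According to the associated work, such breaks are used for genome editing in combination with linear DNA repair templates bearing short homology to the Cas9 cut site, for example to introduce changes or insertions near the start of the gene.

The depositor notes that the guide was introduced by a PCR-based step and that each clone was sequence-verified only across the sgRNA insertion, not across the whole plasmid. Mutations elsewhere in the backbone, including in Cas9, therefore cannot be excluded. For this reason several independent clones with the same guide were deposited, of which this is one, and using a mixture of them is recommended.
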