>Addgene plasmid #66089 | AP332-2 | addgene partial sequence | sequence record 117304 | M13pUC-Fwd 5'-CCCAGTCACGACGTTGTAAAACG-3'
GTTGTGAGACTTTTTTCTTGGCGGCACAATAAAGTTTCCTCTTTTTGTTGGGTCACTCAACGAACACAAT
ACAAATATTTGAGCGCTCGCATTTTTCTCAACCTTTCGGGTTTAAAGCACTTCAAAATGGAATTGAAGAG
AGATTGTGAAAGTACATCAGACAGAATCACATTTTGATAGCATTCACTTCACTCAGATGCAAACTTTTCA
GTGACTATAAAAAGTCATAAAATAATAACATTAAAAAAGCAAATAAATTAGCGAGAGAATTTTTTGACAA
AAAGAAAGAAGAGTGATAGAGAAGAAGGGAATGCTTGAAAGGATTTTGCATTTATCACTAGTTTAGGCGT
AGTCTGGGACGTCGTATGGGTAGACCTTACGCTTCTTCTTTGGTGGTCCGGATCCTCCGTCTCCTCCGAG
TTGGGAGAGGTCGATACGGGTCTCGTAGAGTCCGGTGATGGATTGGTGGATGAGGGTGGCGTCGAGGACC
TCCTTGGTGGAGGTGTAACGCTTACGGTCGATGGTGGTGTCGAAGTACTTGAAGGCGGCTGGGGCTCCGA
GGTTGGTGAGGGTGAAGAGGTGGATGATGTTCTCGGCTTGCTCACGGATTGGCTTGTCACGGTGCTTGTT
GTAGGCGGAGAGGACCTTGTCGAGGTTGGCGTCGGCGAGGATGACACGCTTGGAGAACTCGGAGATTTGC
TCGATGATCTCGTCGAGGTAGTGCTTGTGTTGCTCGAC
