>Addgene plasmid #66089 | AP332-2 | addgene partial sequence | sequence record 117307 | MoCloR 5'-gccacctgacgtctaagaaacc-3'
CTGCTGAGACCTGAAAATAGCAACTTTAGTACTACTATAATTTGTCAACCTTTTCAAAAAAAGCATGCAA
TTTTTGAGAAACTCTTATAAAAGCTATTATTAAAAAAACACCTTTTTTCCAAAATTATTCCACAAAAAAT
ATGTTATGAAATGCCTACACCCTCTCACACACACTCTTTATACTACTCTGTCAAACTCACGAGATGTCTG
CCGCCTCTTGTGTTGCCCCTATATAAACACCTCCTATTGCGAGATGTCTTGTATTAAATGCAGATAACCT
GTTTTAGAGCTAGAAATAGCAAGTTAAAATAAGGCTAGTCCGTTATCAACTTGAAAAAGTGGCACCGAGT
CGGTGCTTTTTGTGAAATTTCTGGCGTAATAGCGAAGAGGCCCGCACCGATCGCCCTTCCCAACAGTTGC
GCAGCCTGAATGGCGAATGGCGCCTGATGCGGTATTTTCTCCTTACGCATCTGTGCGGTATTTCACACCG
CATATGGTGCACTCTCAGTGCAATCTGCTCTGATGCCGCATAGTTAAGCCAGCCCCGACACCCGCCAACA
CCCGCTGACGCGCCCTGACGGGCTTGTCTGCTCCCGGCATCCGCTTACAGACAAGCTGTGACCGTCTCCG
GGAGCTGCATGTGTCAGAGGTTTTCACCGTCATCACCGAAACGCGCGAGACGAAAGGGCCTCGTGATACG
